Addgene plasmid #159861: pCFJ2309 - [1-2] ENTR - Fluor - mCardinal(1 intron, syntrons(3), NLS(2), no_atg, no_stop)
Purpose: Three-fragment Gateway compatible flourophore for expression in C. elegans
Depositing lab: Christian Froekjaer-Jensen. Depositing organization: King Abdullah University of Science and Technology (KAUST). Publication: Engineering rules that minimize germline silencing of transgenes in simple extrachromosomal arrays in C. elegans. Aljohani MD, El Mouridi S, Priyadarshini M, Vargas-Velazquez AM, Frokjaer-Jensen C. Nat Commun. 2020 Dec 9;11(1):6300. doi: 10.1038/s41467-020-19898-0. PubMed 33298957.
Backbone
  Vector backbone: pDONR221
  Vector type: Worm Expression
Growth in bacteria
  Bacterial resistance: Kanamycin, 50 μg/mL
  Growth temperature: 37°C
  Growth strain: DH5alpha
  Copy number: High Copy
Gene/Insert
  Gene/Insert name: [1-2] ENTR - Fluor - mCardinal(1 intron, syntrons(3), NLS(2), no_atg, no_stop)
  Species: C. elegans (nematode)
  Mutation: Not applicable
  Cloning method: Gateway Cloning
Terms and licenses: Academic/Nonprofit Terms; Industry Terms: Not Available to Industry
Depositor comments: See www.wormbuilder.org for more information.
How to cite: pCFJ2309 - [1-2] ENTR - Fluor - mCardinal(1 intron, syntrons(3), NLS(2), no_atg, no_stop) was a gift from Christian Froekjaer-Jensen (Addgene plasmid # 159861 ; http://n2t.net/addgene:159861 ; RRID:Addgene_159861)
