[The description below was written by a language model from this plasmid's Addgene catalogue record and pLannotate feature annotations shown in this document.]
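Description:
pCFJ2309 is a Gateway entry clone built in the pDONR221 backbone that supplies a far-red fluorescent protein module for assembling C. elegans expression constructs. It is a small plasmid of about 3.6 kb, maintained in E. coli at high copy through a ColE1/pUC-type origin and selected with kanamycin via the aph(3')-Ia gene. The remaining annotated backbone elements are typical pDONR remnants: the rrnB T1 and T2 terminators that insulate the cloning site from upstream transcription, a T7 promoter next to attL2, and short lacI and lacZα fragments with no evident functional role here. The sequencing-derived and depositor-supplied records are the same length and carry the same features in the same order, differing only in where numbering starts.

The payload lies between attL1 and attL2, which makes this the [1-2], or middle-slot, entry clone in a three-fragment Gateway LR reaction. It encodes mCardinal, a monomeric, constitutively fluorescent far-red protein derived from Entacmaea quadricolor, followed directly by a fragment of the EGL-13 nuclear localization signal. The construct name indicates two NLS elements, but only the EGL-13 one is annotated. The name also specifies one intron and three "syntrons", presumably synthetic introns, which are not annotated separately; the associated study concerns design rules that reduce germline silencing of transgenes in extrachromosomal arrays. The coding sequence lacks both a start and a stop codon, and the plasmid carries no worm promoter or 3' UTR. The cassette is therefore not expressed on its own: those elements must come from the flanking entry clones, with which it is recombined into a destination vector to give nuclear-localized far-red labelling in worms.
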