Features (pLannotate 1.2.2; 11 found; start..end, strand, type, name):
    121..213     +  CDS            lacI (fragment): lac repressor; lacI; The lac repressor binds to the lac operator to inhibit transcription in E. coli. This inhibition can be relieved by adding lactose or isopropyl-β-D-thiogalactopyranoside (IPTG).
    268..295     -  terminator     rrnB T2 terminator: transcription terminator T2 from the E. coli rrnB gene
    427..470     +  terminator     rrnB T1 terminator: Escherichia coli rrnB; transcription terminator T1 from the E. coli rrnB gene
    517..553     -  CDS            lacZα (fragment): LacZα fragment of β-galactosidase; lacZ fragment
    569..668     +  protein_bind   attL1: mutant version of attL; recombination site for the Gateway® LR reaction LR Clonase™
    745..1620    +  CDS            mCardinal: mCardinal is a basic (constitutively fluorescent) far red fluorescent protein published in 2014, derived from Entacmaea quadricolor. It is reported to be a rapidly-maturing monomer with moderate acid sensitivity.
   1620..1692    +  CDS            EGL-13 NLS (fragment): nuclear localization signal from the C. elegans EGL-13 transcription factor (Lyssenko et al., 2007)
   1700..1799    -  protein_bind   attL2: mutant version of attL; recombination site for the Gateway® LR reaction LR Clonase™
   1817..1835    -  promoter       T7 promoter: promoter for bacteriophage T7 RNA polymerase
   1969..2778    +  CDS            KanR: aminoglycoside phosphotransferase; aph(3')-Ia; confers resistance to kanamycin in bacteria or G418 (Geneticin®) in eukaryotes
   2925..3513    +  rep_origin     ori: high-copy-number ColE1/pMB1/pBR322/pUC origin of replication
>Addgene plasmid #159861 | pCFJ2309 - [1-2] ENTR - Fluor - mCardinal(1 intron, syntrons(3), NLS(2), no_atg, no_stop) | depositor full sequence | sequence record 309277 | pCFJ2309 - [1-2] ENTR - Fluor - mCardinal(1 intron, syntrons(3), NLS(2), no_atg, no_stop) sequence 3575 bps
CTTTCCTGCGTTATCCCCTGATTCTGTGGATAACCGTATTACCGCCTTTGAGTGAGCTGATACCGCTCGC
CGCAGCCGAACGACCGAGCGCAGCGAGTCAGTGAGCGAGGAAGCGGAAGAGCGCCCAATACGCAAACCGC
CTCTCCCCGCGCGTTGGCCGATTCATTAATGCAGCTGGCACGACAGGTTTCCCGACTGGAAAGCGGGCAG
TGAGCGCAACGCAATTAATACGCGTACCGCTAGCCAGGAAGAGTTTGTAGAAACGCAAAAAGGCCATCCG
TCAGGATGGCCTTCTGCTTAGTTTGATGCCTGGCAGTTTATGGCGGGCGTCCTGCCCGCCACCCTCCGGG
CCGTTGCTTCACAACGTTCAAATCCGCTCCCGGCGGATTTGTCCTACTCAGGAGAGCGTTCACCGACAAA
CAACAGATAAAACGAAAGGCCCAGTCTTCCGACTGAGCCTTTCGTTTTATTTGATGCCTGGCAGTTCCCT
ACTCTCGCGTTAACGCTAGCATGGATGTTTTCCCAGTCACGACGTTGTAAAACGACGGCCAGTCTTAAGC
TCGGGCCCCAAATAATGATTTTATTTTGACTGATAGTGACCTGTTCGTTGCAACAAATTGATGAGCAATG
CTTTTTTATAATGCCAACTTTGTACAAAAAAGCAGGCTCGGGATCCCCAAAGAAGAAGCGTAAGGTGTCC
AAGGTAACACTTAGTTTTTGTTGCTCTGTTTAAAAATTAATTTTAAGGGAGAGGAGCTCATCAAGGAGAA
CATGCACATGAAGCTCTACATGGAGGGAACCGTCAACAACCACCACTTCAAGTGCACCACCGAGGGAGAG
GGAAAGCCATACGAGGGAACCCAAACCCAACGTATCAAGGTCGTCGAGGGAGGACCACTCCCATTCGCCT
TCGACATCCTCGCCACCTGCTTCATGTACGGATCGAAGGTAAGTTTTCTTGAGACCTTTACTAACTAACT
AGGTCTCATAGATTTTCAGACCTTCATCAACCACACCCAAGGAATCCCAGACTTCTTCAAGCAATCCTTC
CCAGAGGGATTCACCTGGGAGCGTGTCACCACCTACGAGGACGGAGGAGTCCTCACCGTCACCCAAGACA
CCTCCCTCCAAGGTAAGTTATGTAGAGACCTTTACTAACTAACTAGGTCTCAAACATTTTCAGACGGATG
CCTCATCTACAACGTCAAGCTCCGTGGAGTCAACTTCCCATCCAACGGACCAGTCATGCAAAAGAAGACC
CTCGGATGGGAGGCCACCACCGAGACGCTCTACCCAGCCGACGGAGGACTCGAGGGACGTTGCGACATGG
CCCTCAAGCTCGTCGGAGGAGGACACCTCCACTGCAACCTCAAGGTAAGTTCTTTAGAGACCTTTACTAA
CTAACTAGGTCTCAGTAATTTTCAGACCACCTACCGTTCCAAGAAGCCAGCCAAGAACCTCAAGATGCCA
GGAGTCTACTTCGTCGACCGTCGTCTCGAGCGTATCAAGGAGGCCGACAACGAGACGTACGTCGAGCAAC
ACGAGGTCGCCGTCGCCCGTTACTGCGACCTCCCATCCAAGCTCGGACACAAGCTCAACGGAATGGACGA
GCTCTACAAGTCCCGTCGTCGTAAGGCCAACCCAACCAAGCTCTCCGAGAACGCCAAGAAGCTCGCCAAG
GAGGTCGAGAACGGATCCAACCCAGCTTTCTTGTACAAAGTTGGCATTATAAGAAAGCATTGCTTATCAA
TTTGTTGCAACGAACAGGTCACTATCAGTCAAAATAAAATCATTATTTGCCATCCAGCTGATATCCCCTA
TAGTGAGTCGTATTACATGGTCATAGCTGTTTCCTGGCAGCTCTGGCCCGTGTCTCAAAATCTCTGATGT
TACATTGCACAAGATAAAATAATATCATCATGAACAATAAAACTGTCTGCTTACATAAACAGTAATACAA
GGGGTGTTATGAGCCATATTCAACGGGAAACGTCGAGGCCGCGATTAAATTCCAACATGGATGCTGATTT
ATATGGGTATAAATGGGCTCGCGATAATGTCGGGCAATCAGGTGCGACAATCTATCGCTTGTATGGGAAG
CCCGATGCGCCAGAGTTGTTTCTGAAACATGGCAAAGGTAGCGTTGCCAATGATGTTACAGATGAGATGG
TCAGACTAAACTGGCTGACGGAATTTATGCCTCTTCCGACCATCAAGCATTTTATCCGTACTCCTGATGA
TGCATGGTTACTCACCACTGCGATCCCCGGAAAAACAGCATTCCAGGTATTAGAAGAATATCCTGATTCA
GGTGAAAATATTGTTGATGCGCTGGCAGTGTTCCTGCGCCGGTTGCATTCGATTCCTGTTTGTAATTGTC
CTTTTAACAGCGATCGCGTATTTCGTCTCGCTCAGGCGCAATCACGAATGAATAACGGTTTGGTTGATGC
GAGTGATTTTGATGACGAGCGTAATGGCTGGCCTGTTGAACAAGTCTGGAAAGAAATGCATAAACTTTTG
CCATTCTCACCGGATTCAGTCGTCACTCATGGTGATTTCTCACTTGATAACCTTATTTTTGACGAGGGGA
AATTAATAGGTTGTATTGATGTTGGACGAGTCGGAATCGCAGACCGATACCAGGATCTTGCCATCCTATG
GAACTGCCTCGGTGAGTTTTCTCCTTCATTACAGAAACGGCTTTTTCAAAAATATGGTATTGATAATCCT
GATATGAATAAATTGCAGTTTCATTTGATGCTCGATGAGTTTTTCTAATCAGAATTGGTTAATTGGTTGT
AACACTGGCAGAGCATTACGCTGACTTGACGGGACGGCGCAAGCTCATGACCAAAATCCCTTAACGTGAG
TTACGCGTCGTTCCACTGAGCGTCAGACCCCGTAGAAAAGATCAAAGGATCTTCTTGAGATCCTTTTTTT
CTGCGCGTAATCTGCTGCTTGCAAACAAAAAAACCACCGCTACCAGCGGTGGTTTGTTTGCCGGATCAAG
AGCTACCAACTCTTTTTCCGAAGGTAACTGGCTTCAGCAGAGCGCAGATACCAAATACTGTTCTTCTAGT
GTAGCCGTAGTTAGGCCACCACTTCAAGAACTCTGTAGCACCGCCTACATACCTCGCTCTGCTAATCCTG
TTACCAGTGGCTGCTGCCAGTGGCGATAAGTCGTGTCTTACCGGGTTGGACTCAAGACGATAGTTACCGG
ATAAGGCGCAGCGGTCGGGCTGAACGGGGGGTTCGTGCACACAGCCCAGCTTGGAGCGAACGACCTACAC
CGAACTGAGATACCTACAGCGTGAGCTATGAGAAAGCGCCACGCTTCCCGAAGGGAGAAAGGCGGACAGG
TATCCGGTAAGCGGCAGGGTCGGAACAGGAGAGCGCACGAGGGAGCTTCCAGGGGGAAACGCCTGGTATC
TTTATAGTCCTGTCGGGTTTCGCCACCTCTGACTTGAGCGTCGATTTTTGTGATGCTCGTCAGGGGGGCG
GAGCCTATGGAAAAACGCCAGCAACGCGGCCTTTTTACGGTTCCTGGCCTTTTGCTGGCCTTTTGCTCAC
ATGTT
