Features (pLannotate 1.2.2; 11 found; start..end, strand, type, name):
     33..132     +  protein_bind   attL1: mutant version of attL; recombination site for the Gateway® LR reaction LR Clonase™
    209..1084    +  CDS            mCardinal: mCardinal is a basic (constitutively fluorescent) far red fluorescent protein published in 2014, derived from Entacmaea quadricolor. It is reported to be a rapidly-maturing monomer with moderate acid sensitivity.
   1084..1156    +  CDS            EGL-13 NLS (fragment): nuclear localization signal from the C. elegans EGL-13 transcription factor (Lyssenko et al., 2007)
   1164..1263    -  protein_bind   attL2: mutant version of attL; recombination site for the Gateway® LR reaction LR Clonase™
   1281..1299    -  promoter       T7 promoter: promoter for bacteriophage T7 RNA polymerase
   1433..2242    +  CDS            KanR: aminoglycoside phosphotransferase; aph(3')-Ia; confers resistance to kanamycin in bacteria or G418 (Geneticin®) in eukaryotes
   2389..2977    +  rep_origin     ori: high-copy-number ColE1/pMB1/pBR322/pUC origin of replication
   3160..3252    +  CDS            lacI (fragment): lac repressor; lacI; The lac repressor binds to the lac operator to inhibit transcription in E. coli. This inhibition can be relieved by adding lactose or isopropyl-β-D-thiogalactopyranoside (IPTG).
   3307..3334    -  terminator     rrnB T2 terminator: transcription terminator T2 from the E. coli rrnB gene
   3466..3509    +  terminator     rrnB T1 terminator: Escherichia coli rrnB; transcription terminator T1 from the E. coli rrnB gene
   3556..17      -  CDS            lacZα (fragment) (across the origin): LacZα fragment of β-galactosidase; lacZ fragment
>Addgene plasmid #159861 | pCFJ2309 - [1-2] ENTR - Fluor - mCardinal(1 intron, syntrons(3), NLS(2), no_atg, no_stop) | addgene full sequence | sequence record 318036 | Addgene NGS Result
GTAAAACGACGGCCAGTCTTAAGCTCGGGCCCCAAATAATGATTTTATTTTGACTGATAGTGACCTGTTC
GTTGCAACAAATTGATGAGCAATGCTTTTTTATATTGCCAACTTTGTACAAAAAAGCAGGCTCGGGATCC
CCAAAGAAGAAGCGTAAGGTGTCCAAGGTAACACTTAGTTTTTGTTGCTCTGTTTAAAAATTAATTTTAA
GGGAGAGGAGCTCATCAAGGAGAACATGCACATGAAGCTCTACATGGAGGGAACCGTCAACAACCACCAC
TTCAAGTGCACCACCGAGGGAGAGGGAAAGCCATACGAGGGAACCCAAACCCAACGTATCAAGGTCGTCG
AGGGAGGACCACTCCCATTCGCCTTCGACATCCTCGCCACCTGCTTCATGTACGGATCGAAGGTAAGTTT
TCTTGAGACCTTTACTAACTAACTAGGTCTCATAGATTTTCAGACCTTCATCAACCACACCCAAGGAATC
CCAGACTTCTTCAAGCAATCCTTCCCAGAGGGATTCACCTGGGAGCGTGTCACCACCTACGAGGACGGAG
GAGTCCTCACCGTCACCCAAGACACCTCCCTCCAAGGTAAGTTATGTAGAGACCTTTACTAACTAACTAG
GTCTCAAACATTTTCAGACGGATGCCTCATCTACAACGTCAAGCTCCGTGGAGTCAACTTCCCATCCAAC
GGACCAGTCATGCAAAAGAAGACCCTCGGATGGGAGGCCACCACCGAGACGCTCTACCCAGCCGACGGAG
GACTCGAGGGACGTTGCGACATGGCCCTCAAGCTCGTCGGAGGAGGACACCTCCACTGCAACCTCAAGGT
AAGTTCTTTAGAGACCTTTACTAACTAACTAGGTCTCAGTAATTTTCAGACCACCTACCGTTCCAAGAAG
CCAGCCAAGAACCTCAAGATGCCAGGAGTCTACTTCGTCGACCGTCGTCTCGAGCGTATCAAGGAGGCCG
ACAACGAGACGTACGTCGAGCAACACGAGGTCGCCGTCGCCCGTTACTGCGACCTCCCATCCAAGCTCGG
ACACAAGCTCAACGGAATGGACGAGCTCTACAAGTCCCGTCGTCGTAAGGCCAACCCAACCAAGCTCTCC
GAGAACGCCAAGAAGCTCGCCAAGGAGGTCGAGAACGGATCCAACCCAGCTTTCTTGTACAAAGTTGGCA
TTATAAGAAAGCATTGCTTATCAATTTGTTGCAACGAACAGGTCACTATCAGTCAAAATAAAATCATTAT
TTGCCATCCAGCTGATATCCCCTATAGTGAGTCGTATTACATGGTCATAGCTGTTTCCTGGCAGCTCTGG
CCCGTGTCTCAAAATCTCTGATGTTACATTGCACAAGATAAAAATATATCATCATGAACAATAAAACTGT
CTGCTTACATAAACAGTAATACAAGGGGTGTTATGAGCCATATTCAACGGGAAACGTCGAGGCCGCGATT
AAATTCCAACATGGATGCTGATTTATATGGGTATAAATGGGCTCGCGATAATGTCGGGCAATCAGGTGCG
ACAATCTATCGCTTGTATGGGAAGCCCGATGCGCCAGAGTTGTTTCTGAAACATGGCAAAGGTAGCGTTG
CCAATGATGTTACAGATGAGATGGTCAGACTAAACTGGCTGACGGAATTTATGCCTCTTCCGACCATCAA
GCATTTTATCCGTACTCCTGATGATGCATGGTTACTCACCACTGCGATCCCCGGAAAAACAGCATTCCAG
GTATTAGAAGAATATCCTGATTCAGGTGAAAATATTGTTGATGCGCTGGCAGTGTTCCTGCGCCGGTTGC
ATTCGATTCCTGTTTGTAATTGTCCTTTTAACAGCGATCGCGTATTTCGCCTCGCTCAGGCGCAATCACG
AATGAATAACGGTTTGGTTGATGCGAGTGATTTTGATGACGAGCGTAATGGCTGGCCTGTTGAACAAGTC
TGGAAAGAAATGCATAAACTTTTGCCATTCTCACCGGATTCAGTCGTCACTCATGGTGATTTCTCACTTG
ATAACCTTATTTTTGACGAGGGGAAATTAATAGGTTGTATTGATGTTGGACGAGTCGGAATCGCAGACCG
ATACCAGGATCTTGCCATCCTATGGAACTGCCTCGGTGAGTTTTCTCCTTCATTACAGAAACGGCTTTTT
CAAAAATATGGTATTGATAATCCTGATATGAATAAATTGCAGTTTCATTTGATGCTCGATGAGTTTTTCT
AATCAGAATTGGTTAATTGGTTGTAACACTGGCAGAGCATTACGCTGACTTGACGGGACGGCGCAAGCTC
ATGACCAAAATCCCTTAACGTGAGTTACGCGTCGTTCCACTGAGCGTCAGACCCCGTAGAAAAGATCAAA
GGATCTTCTTGAGATCCTTTTTTTCTGCGCGTAATCTGCTGCTTGCAAACAAAAAAACCACCGCTACCAG
CGGTGGTTTGTTTGCCGGATCAAGAGCTACCAACTCTTTTTCCGAAGGTAACTGGCTTCAGCAGAGCGCA
GATACCAAATACTGTTCTTCTAGTGTAGCCGTAGTTAGGCCACCACTTCAAGAACTCTGTAGCACCGCCT
ACATACCTCGCTCTGCTAATCCTGTTACCAGTGGCTGCTGCCAGTGGCGATAAGTCGTGTCTTACCGGGT
TGGACTCAAGACGATAGTTACCGGATAAGGCGCAGCGGTCGGGCTGAACGGGGGGTTCGTGCACACAGCC
CAGCTTGGAGCGAACGACCTACACCGAACTGAGATACCTACAGCGTGAGCTATGAGAAAGCGCCACGCTT
CCCGAAGGGAGAAAGGCGGACAGGTATCCGGTAAGCGGCAGGGTCGGAACAGGAGAGCGCACGAGGGAGC
TTCCAGGGGGAAACGCCTGGTATCTTTATAGTCCTGTCGGGTTTCGCCACCTCTGACTTGAGCGTCGATT
TTTGTGATGCTCGTCAGGGGGGCGGAGCCTATGGAAAAACGCCAGCAACGCGGCCTTTTTACGGTTCCTG
GCCTTTTGCTGGCCTTTTGCTCACATGTTCTTTCCTGCGTTATCCCCTGATTCTGTGGATAACCGTATTA
CCGCCTTTGAGTGAGCTGATACCGCTCGCCGCAGCCGAACGACCGAGCGCAGCGAGTCAGTGAGCGAGGA
AGCGGAAGAGCGCCCAATACGCAAACCGCCTCTCCCCGCGCGTTGGCCGATTCATTAATGCAGCTGGCAC
GACAGGTTTCCCGACTGGAAAGCGGGCAGTGAGCGCAACGCAATTAATACGCGTACCGCTAGCCAGGAAG
AGTTTGTAGAAACGCAAAAAGGCCATCCGTCAGGATGGCCTTCTGCTTAGTTTGATGCCTGGCAGTTTAT
GGCGGGCGTCCTGCCCGCCACCCTCCGGGCCGTTGCTTCACAACGTTCAAATCCGCTCCCGGCGGATTTG
TCCTACTCAGGAGAGCGTTCACCGACAAACAACAGATAAAACGAAAGGCCCAGTCTTCCGACTGAGCCTT
TCGTTTTATTTGATGCCTGGCAGTTCCCTACTCTCGCGTTAACGCTAGCATGGATGTTTTCCCAGTCACG
ACGTT
